Addgene plasmid #192737: pDONR221-zgc:110006
Purpose: Gateway entry vector encoding zebrafish zgc:110006
Depositing lab: Summer Thyme. Depositing organization: University of Alabama at Birmingham.
Backbone
  Vector backbone: pDONR221
  Backbone manufacturer: Invitrogen
  Vector type: Gateway Entry Vector
Growth in bacteria
  Bacterial resistance: Kanamycin, 50 μg/mL
  Growth temperature: 37°C
  Growth strain: DH5alpha
  Copy number: High Copy
Gene/Insert
  Gene/Insert name: zgc:110006
  Species: D. rerio (zebrafish)
  Insert size (bp): 834
  Entrez Gene: zgc:110006 (a.k.a. eurl, MGC110006)
  Promoter: None
  Cloning method: Gateway Cloning
  Sequencing primers: 5′ M13 forward; 3′ M13 reverse
Terms and licenses: Academic/Nonprofit Terms; Industry Terms: Not Available to Industry
Depositor comments: cDNA encodes NP_001018388.1; homolog of human C21orf91
How to cite: pDONR221-zgc:110006 was a gift from Summer Thyme (Addgene plasmid # 192737 ; http://n2t.net/addgene:192737 ; RRID:Addgene_192737)
