[The description below was written by a language model from this plasmid's Addgene catalogue record and pLannotate feature annotations shown in this document.]
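Description:
pDONR221-zgc:110006 is a Gateway entry clone built on the Invitrogen pDONR221 backbone, carrying the coding sequence of the zebrafish (Danio rerio) gene zgc:110006, also known as eurl. The sequenced plasmid is about 3.4 kb. It is maintained in E. coli as a high-copy plasmid through a ColE1/pUC-type origin of replication and is selected with kanamycin through an aminoglycoside phosphotransferase (KanR) gene.

The insert is listed as 834 bp, and the annotation places the eurl open reading frame at roughly 830 bp. It sits between attL1 and attL2, the recombination sites generated when a PCR product or cDNA is moved into a donor vector by the BP reaction. These sites allow directional, in-frame transfer of the ORF into any attR-containing destination vector by LR Clonase recombination. According to the depositor, the cDNA encodes the zebrafish reference protein for this gene, a homolog of human C21orf91. The annotation associates EURL with cortical progenitor proliferation and differentiation, and possibly with dendritic spine development via beta-catenin signalling.

No promoter drives the insert, as is normal for an entry clone, so expression depends on the destination vector chosen. The rrnB T1 and T2 terminators upstream of attL1 insulate the cassette from read-through transcription in bacteria. A T7 promoter lies beyond attL2 on the reverse strand, pointing back toward the insert. The short lacI and lacZα fragments are backbone remnants, and M13 forward and reverse priming sites are used to sequence the insert. The plasmid serves as a shuttle source of the zebrafish eurl ORF for making expression constructs.
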