Features (pLannotate 1.2.2; 10 found; start..end, strand, type, name):
    121..213     +  CDS            lacI (fragment): lac repressor; lacI; The lac repressor binds to the lac operator to inhibit transcription in E. coli. This inhibition can be relieved by adding lactose or isopropyl-β-D-thiogalactopyranoside (IPTG).
    268..295     -  terminator     rrnB T2 terminator: transcription terminator T2 from the E. coli rrnB gene
    427..470     +  terminator     rrnB T1 terminator: Escherichia coli rrnB; transcription terminator T1 from the E. coli rrnB gene
    517..553     -  CDS            lacZα (fragment): LacZα fragment of β-galactosidase; lacZ fragment
    569..668     +  protein_bind   attL1: mutant version of attL; recombination site for the Gateway® LR reaction LR Clonase™
    686..1516    +  CDS            eurl: EURL_DANRE - Experimental evidence at transcript level: Swiss-Prot protein existence level 2. Plays a role in cortical progenitor cell proliferation and differentiation. May promote dendritic spine development of post- migratory cortical projection neurons by modulating the beta-catenin signaling pathway. From Danio rerio (Zebrafish) (Brachydanio rerio).
   1521..1620    -  protein_bind   attL2: mutant version of attL; recombination site for the Gateway® LR reaction LR Clonase™
   1638..1656    -  promoter       T7 promoter: promoter for bacteriophage T7 RNA polymerase
   1790..2599    +  CDS            KanR: aminoglycoside phosphotransferase; aph(3')-Ia; confers resistance to kanamycin in bacteria or G418 (Geneticin®) in eukaryotes
   2746..3334    +  rep_origin     ori: high-copy-number ColE1/pMB1/pBR322/pUC origin of replication
>Addgene plasmid #192737 | pDONR221-zgc:110006 | addgene full sequence | sequence record 377792 | Addgene NGS Result
CTTTCCTGCGTTATCCCCTGATTCTGTGGATAACCGTATTACCGCCTTTGAGTGAGCTGATACCGCTCGC
CGCAGCCGAACGACCGAGCGCAGCGAGTCAGTGAGCGAGGAAGCGGAAGAGCGCCCAATACGCAAACCGC
CTCTCCCCGCGCGTTGGCCGATTCATTAATGCAGCTGGCACGACAGGTTTCCCGACTGGAAAGCGGGCAG
TGAGCGCAACGCAATTAATACGCGTACCGCTAGCCAGGAAGAGTTTGTAGAAACGCAAAAAGGCCATCCG
TCAGGATGGCCTTCTGCTTAGTTTGATGCCTGGCAGTTTATGGCGGGCGTCCTGCCCGCCACCCTCCGGG
CCGTTGCTTCACAACGTTCAAATCCGCTCCCGGCGGATTTGTCCTACTCAGGAGAGCGTTCACCGACAAA
CAACAGATAAAACGAAAGGCCCAGTCTTCCGACTGAGCCTTTCGTTTTATTTGATGCCTGGCAGTTCCCT
ACTCTCGCGTTAACGCTAGCATGGATGTTTTCCCAGTCACGACGTTGTAAAACGACGGCCAGTCTTAAGC
TCGGGCCCCAAATAATGATTTTATTTTGACTGATAGTGACCTGTTCGTTGCAACAAATTGATGAGCAATG
CTTTTTTATAATGCCAACTTTGTACAAAAAAGCAGGCTTCGAAGGAGATACCACCATGGAGGAAGAGGAG
CACTTTGTGAACATAGACCTGAACGATGACAATATTTGCAGCATCTGTAAACTAGAAACGGACACGGGAA
CACTTTCCTTCTGCCATGTGTGCTTTGAACTCAGCATAGAGGGTATATCCAGCGCCACCTTACTGCACTC
CAAATCCCTACGTGGGCACAGGGACTGCTTTGAAAAATACCATCTCATCGCCAACCAGAAGCTGTCCCGT
GCCAAGGCCTCTCACAGCACGTATGAGGGCGTGAAGCGGGCTCTGAGCCAGCGAATCAACCGTATTATTC
AGTACGCCCAGAACAGAGACTCTGTGACCCCCGAGAATCCTGGCCGCTGGGGGGCCAAACAGATCCTGTG
CCATACGCAGCAGGCTGGGAGGAAGCTCGTGCCCCAGTCGGATGCCCAGGTTCCTCGTTACGCCCCGCGG
TGGACAGAGGAGGCATCGATGGTGTCCGAATCAGACTATGGGAAATCTATGCTGGACTGTCACTCAGCAG
AGGAGCTCGGCCTGGGACTGTGGCCTGGAGAGAGACCGCAGAATCGAGAGCAGAGAGACTCCAGACAGAG
GAGACACTCGGGACATAGTCGAGAAGAATTGATGAGGAAGAATGTGGAGGAGCTTCGGCAGCTGAACGAG
CAGCTGCTGCTACAGATACAGAATGTGTTCGAGGAGCTCTCTGTGGTCGTTCAGGAGAAAGACTCTCTCT
CGTCAGAGCTTCATGTTCGACACATCGCCATCGAGCAGCTCTTCAAAAACTGCGCCAAGCTGCCCTGGCT
ACAGATAGGCAGAGCGGGCGTCAAAGCTGCAAACAACCCAGTGGAATAAGACCCAGCTTTCTTGTACAAA
GTTGGCATTATAAGAAAGCATTGCTTATCAATTTGTTGCAACGAACAGGTCACTATCAGTCAAAATAAAA
TCATTATTTGCCATCCAGCTGATATCCCCTATAGTGAGTCGTATTACATGGTCATAGCTGTTTCCTGGCA
GCTCTGGCCCGTGTCTCAAAATCTCTGATGTTACATTGCACAAGATAAAAATATATCATCATGAACAATA
AAACTGTCTGCTTACATAAACAGTAATACAAGGGGTGTTATGAGCCATATTCAACGGGAAACGTCGAGGC
CGCGATTAAATTCCAACATGGATGCTGATTTATATGGGTATAAATGGGCTCGCGATAATGTCGGGCAATC
AGGTGCGACAATCTATCGCTTGTATGGGAAGCCCGATGCGCCAGAGTTGTTTCTGAAACATGGCAAAGGT
AGCGTTGCCAATGATGTTACAGATGAGATGGTCAGACTAAACTGGCTGACGGAATTTATGCCTCTTCCGA
CCATCAAGCATTTTATCCGTACTCCTGATGATGCATGGTTACTCACCACTGCGATCCCCGGAAAAACAGC
ATTCCAGGTATTAGAAGAATATCCTGATTCAGGTGAAAATATTGTTGATGCGCTGGCAGTGTTCCTGCGC
CGGTTGCATTCGATTCCTGTTTGTAATTGTCCTTTTAACAGCGATCGCGTATTTCGTCTCGCTCAGGCGC
AATCACGAATGAATAACGGTTTGGTTGATGCGAGTGATTTTGATGACGAGCGTAATGGCTGGCCTGTTGA
ACAAGTCTGGAAAGAAATGCATAAACTTTTGCCATTCTCACCGGATTCAGTCGTCACTCATGGTGATTTC
TCACTTGATAACCTTATTTTTGACGAGGGGAAATTAATAGGTTGTATTGATGTTGGACGAGTCGGAATCG
CAGACCGATACCAGGATCTTGCCATCCTATGGAACTGCCTCGGTGAGTTTTCTCCTTCATTACAGAAACG
GCTTTTTCAAAAATATGGTATTGATAATCCTGATATGAATAAATTGCAGTTTCATTTGATGCTCGATGAG
TTTTTCTAATCAGAATTGGTTAATTGGTTGTAACACTGGCAGAGCATTACGCTGACTTGACGGGACGGCG
CAAGCTCATGACCAAAATCCCTTAACGTGAGTTACGCGTCGTTCCACTGAGCGTCAGACCCCGTAGAAAA
GATCAAAGGATCTTCTTGAGATCCTTTTTTTCTGCGCGTAATCTGCTGCTTGCAAACAAAAAAACCACCG
CTACCAGCGGTGGTTTGTTTGCCGGATCAAGAGCTACCAACTCTTTTTCCGAAGGTAACTGGCTTCAGCA
GAGCGCAGATACCAAATACTGTTCTTCTAGTGTAGCCGTAGTTAGGCCACCACTTCAAGAACTCTGTAGC
ACCGCCTACATACCTCGCTCTGCTAATCCTGTTACCAGTGGCTGCTGCCAGTGGCGATAAGTCGTGTCTT
ACCGGGTTGGACTCAAGACGATAGTTACCGGATAAGGCGCAGCGGTCGGGCTGAACGGGGGGTTCGTGCA
CACAGCCCAGCTTGGAGCGAACGACCTACACCGAACTGAGATACCTACAGCGTGAGCTATGAGAAAGCGC
CACGCTTCCCGAAGGGAGAAAGGCGGACAGGTATCCGGTAAGCGGCAGGGTCGGAACAGGAGAGCGCACG
AGGGAGCTTCCAGGGGGAAACGCCTGGTATCTTTATAGTCCTGTCGGGTTTCGCCACCTCTGACTTGAGC
GTCGATTTTTGTGATGCTCGTCAGGGGGGCGGAGCCTATGGAAAAACGCCAGCAACGCGGCCTTTTTACG
GTTCCTGGCCTTTTGCTGGCCTTTTGCTCACATGTT
